>Addgene plasmid #104270 | pHH0103 DRP2 WW domain | addgene full sequence | sequence record 202573 | Addgene NGS Result
ATGTCCCCTATACTAGGTTATTGGAAAATTAAGGGCCTTGTGCAACCCACTCGACTTCTTTTGGAATATC
TTGAAGAAAAATATGAAGAGCATTTGTATGAGCGCGATGAAGGTGATAAATGGCGAAACAAAAAGTTTGA
ATTGGGTTTGGAGTTTCCCAATCTTCCTTATTATATTGATGGTGATGTTAAATTAACACAGTCTATGGCC
ATCATACGTTATATAGCTGACAAGCACAACATGTTGGGTGGTTGTCCAAAAGAGCGTGCAGAGATTTCAA
TGCTTGAAGGAGCGGTTTTGGATATTAGATACGGTGTTTCGAGAATTGCATATAGTAAAGACTTTGAAAC
TCTCAAAGTTGATTTTCTTAGCAAGCTACCTGAAATGCTGAAAATGTTCGAAGATCGTTTATGTCATAAA
ACATATTTAAATGGTGATCATGTAACCCATCCTGACTTCATGTTGTATGACGCTCTTGATGTTGTTTTAT
ACATGGACCCAATGTGCCTGGATGCGTTCCCAAAATTAGTTTGTTTTAAAAAACGTATTGAAGCTATCCC
ACAAATTGATAAGTACTTGAAATCCAGCAAGTATATAGCATGGCCTTTGCAGGGCTGGCAAGCCACGTTT
GGTGGTGGCGACCATCCTCCAAAATCGGATCTGGAAGTTCTGTTCCAGGGGCCCCTGTCCAGCGGTCTGG
TTCCGCGTGGTTCCGGTACCGCGGCCCAGCCGGCCGAAAATCTGTACTTCCAAGGTCGTCGTGCCTCTGT
GGAGCTCCTGTCTTCAAGCGTGCAGGTCCCGTGGGAACGTGCTATCAGCCCGAATAAAGTCCCGTATTAC
ATCAATCATCAAGCGCAAACCACCTGCTGGGATCATCCGAAAATGACCGAACTGTAGGCGGCCGCATA
[142 nt withheld, positions 909-1050]
C
[98 nt withheld, positions 1052-1149]
AGTTTGTACTGGTGACGAAACTCAGTGTCTAGCTAGAGTGGC
[149 nt withheld, positions 1192-1340]
T
[41 nt withheld, positions 1342-1382]
T
[62 nt withheld, positions 1384-1445]
A
[35 nt withheld, positions 1447-1481]
CCTCCCTCAATCGGTTGAATGTCGCCCTTTTGTCTTTGGCGCTGGTAAACCATATGAA
[86 nt withheld, positions 1540-1625]
T
[54 nt withheld, positions 1627-1680]
CTAGCGCCGCCCTATACCTTGTCTGCCTCCCCGCGTTGCGTCGCGGTGCATGGAGCCGGGCCACCTCGAC
CTGAATGGAAGCCGGCGGCACCTCGCTAACGGATTCACCACTCCAAGAATTGGAGCCAATCAATTCTTGC
GGAGAACTGTGAATGCGCAAACCAACCCTTGGCAGAACATATCCATCGCGTCCGCCATCTCCAGCAGCCG
CACGCGGCGCATCTCGGGCAGCGTTGGGTCCTGGCCACGGGTGCGCATGATCGTGCTCCTGTCGTTGAGG
ACCCGGCTAGGCTGGCGGGGTTGCCTTACTGGTTAGCAGAATGAATCACCGATACGCGAGCGAACGTGAA
GCGACTGCTGCTGCAAAACGTCTGCGACCTGAGCAACAACATGAATGGTCTTCGGTTTCCGTGTTTCGTA
AAGTCTGGAAACGCGGAAGTCAGCGCCCTGCACCATTATGTTCCGGATCTGCATCGCAGGATGCTGCTGG
CTACCCTGTGGAACACCTACATCTGTATTAACGAAGCGCTGGCATTGACCCTGAGTGATTTTTCTCTGGT
CCCGCCGCATCCATACCGCCAGTTGTTTACCCTCACAACGTTCCAGTAACCGGGCATGTTCATCATCAGT
AACCCGTATCGTGAGCATCCTCTCTCGTTTCATCGGTATCATTACCCCCATGAACAGAAATCCCCCTTAC
ACGGAGGCATCAGTGACCAAACAGGAAAAAACCGCCCTTAACATGGCCCGCTTTATCAGAAGCCAGACAT
TAACGCTTCTGGAGAAACTCAACGAGCTGGACGCGGATGAACAGGCAGACATCTGTGAATCGCTTCACGA
CCACGCTGATGAGCTTTACCGCAGGATCCGCGAAATTGTAAGCGTTAATATTTTGTTAAAATTCGCGTTA
AATTTTTGTTAAATCAGCTCATTTTTTAACCAATAGGCCGAAATCGGCAAAATCCCTTATAAATCAAAAG
AATAGACCGAGATAGGGT
[37 nt withheld, positions 2679-2715]
AAAGAACGTGGACTCCAACGTCAAAGG
[49 nt withheld, positions 2743-2791]
T
[91 nt withheld, positions 2793-2883]
G
[124 nt withheld, positions 2885-3008]
CGCGGATCCTGCCTCGCGCGTTTCGGTGATGACGGTGAAAACCTCTGACACATGCAGCTCCCGGAGACGG
TCACAGCTTGTCTGTAAGCGGATGCCGGGAGCAGACAAGCCCGTCAGGGCGCGTCAGCGGGTGTTGGCGG
GTGTCGGGGCGCAGCCATGACCCAGTCACGTAGCGATAGCGGAGTGTATACTGGCTTAACTATGCGGCAT
CAGAGCAGATTGTACTGAGAGTGCACCATATGCGGTGTGAAATACCGCACAGATGCGTAAGGAGAAAATA
CCGCATCAGGCGCTCTTCCGCTTCCTCGCTCACTGACTCGCTGCGCTCGGTCGTTCGGCTGCGGCGAGCG
GTATCAGCTCACTCAAAGGCGGTAATACGGTTATCCACAGAATCAGGGGATAACGCAGGAAAGAACATGT
GAGCAAAAGGCCAGCAAAAGGCCAGGAACCGTAAAAAGGCCGCGTTGCTGGCGTTTTTCCATAGGCTCCG
CCCCCCTGACGAGCATCACAAAAATCGACGCTCAAGTCAGAGGTGGCGAAACCCGACAGGACTATAAAGA
TACCAGGGTTTCCCCCTGGAAGCTCCCTCGTGCGCTCTCCTGTTCCGACCCTGCCGCTTACCGGATACCT
GTCCGCCTTTCTCCCTTCGGGAAGCGTGGCGCTTTCTCATAGCTCACGCTGTAGGTATCTCAGTTCGGTG
TAGGTCGTTCGCTCCAAGCTGGGCTGTGTGCACGAACCCCCCGTTCAGCCCGACCGCTGCGCCTTATCCG
GTAACTATCGTCTTGAGTCCAACCCGGTAAGACACGACTTATCGCCACTGGCAGCAGCCACTGGTAACAG
GATTAGCAGAGCGAGGTATGTAGGCGGTGCTACAGAGTTCTTGAAGTGGTGGCCTAACTACGGCTACACT
AGAAGGACAGTATTTGGTATCTGCGCTCTGCTGAAGCCAGTTACCTTCGGAAAAAGAGTTGGTAGCTCTT
GATCCGGCAAACAAACCACCGCTGGTAGCGGTGGTTTTTTTGTTTGCAAGCAGCAGATTACGCGCAGAAA
AAAAGGATCTCAAGAAGATCCTTTGATCTTTTCTACGGGGTCTGACGCTCAGTGGAACGAAAACTCACGT
TAAGGGATTTTGGTCATGAGATTATCAAAAAGGATCTTCACCTAGATCCTTTTAAATTAAAAATGAAGTT
TTAAATCAATCTAAAGTATATATGAGTAAACTTGGTCTGACAGTTACCAATGCTTAATCAGTGAGGCACC
TATCTCAGCGATCTGTCTATTTCGTTCATCCATAGTTGCCTGACTCCCCGTCGTGTAGATAACTACGATA
CGGGAGGGCTTACCATCTGGCCCCAGTGCTGCAATGATACCGCGAGACCCACGCTCACCGGCTCCAGATT
TATCAGCAATAAACCAGCCAGCCGGAAGGGCCGAGCGCAGAAGTGGTCCTGCAACTTTATCCGCCTCCAT
CCAGTCTATTAATTGTTGCCGGGAAGCTAGAGTAAGTAGTTCGCCAGTTAATAGTTTGCGCAACGTTGTT
GCCATTGCTGCAGGCATCGTGGTGTCACGCTCGTCGTTTGGTATGGCTTCATTCAGCTCCGGTTCCCAAC
GATCAAGGCGAGTTACATGATCCCCCATGTTGTGCAAAAAAGCGGTTAGCTCCTTCGGTCCTCCGATCGT
TGTCAGAAGTAAGTTGGCCGCAGTGTTATCACTCATGGTTATGGCAGCACTGCATAATTCTCTTACTGTC
ATGCCATCCGTAAGATGCTTTTCTGTGACTGGTGAGTACTCAACCAAGTCATTCTGAGAATAGTGTATGC
GGCGACCGAGTTGCTCTTGCCCGGCGTCAACACGGGATAATACCGCGCCACATAGCAGAACTTTAAAAGT
GCTCATCATTGGAAAACGTTCTTCGGGGCGAAAACTCTCAAGGATCTTACCGCTGTTGAGATCCAGTTCG
ATGTAACCCACTCGTGCACCCAACTGATCTTCAGCATCTTTTACTTTCACCAGCGTTTCTGGGTGAGCAA
AAACAGGAAGGCAAAATGCCGCAAAAAAGGGAATAAGGGCGACACGGAAATGTTGAATACTCATACTCTT
CCTTTTTCAATATTATTGAAGCATTTATCAGGGTTATTGTCTCATGAGCGGATACATATTTGAATGTATT
TAGAAAAATAAACAAATAGGGGTTCCGCGCACATTTCCCCGAAAAGTGCCACCTGACGTCTAAGAAACCA
TTATTATCATGACATTAACCTATAAAAATAGGCGTATCACGAGGCCCTTTCGTCTTCAAGAATTCCCGAC
ACCATCGAATGGTGCAAAACCTTTCGCGGTATGGCATGATAGCGCCCGGAAGAGAGTCAATTCAGGGTGG
TGAATGTGAAACCAGTAACGTTATACGATGTCGCAGAGTATGCCGGTGTCTCTTATCAGACCGTTTCCCG
CGTGGTGAACCAGGCCAGCCACGTTTCTGCGAAAACGCGGGAAAAAGTGGAAGCGGCGATGGCGGAGCTG
AATTACATTCCCAACCGCGTGGCACAACAACTGGCGGGCAAACAGTCGTTGCTGATTGGCGTTGCCACCT
CCAGTCTGGCCCTGCACGCGCCGTCGCAAATTGTCGCGGCGATTAAATCTCGCGCCGATCAACTGGGTGC
CAGCGTGGTGGTGTCGATGGTAGAACGAAGCGGCGTCGAAGCCTGTAAAGCGGCGGTGCACAATCTTCTC
GCGCAACGCGTCAGTGGGCTGATCATTAACTATCCGCTGGATGACCAGGATGCCATTGCTGTGGAAGCTG
CCTGCACTAATGTTCCGGCGTTATTTCTTGATGTCTCTGACCAGACACCCATCAACAGTATTATTTTCTC
CCATGAAGACGGTACGCGACTGGGCGTGGAGCATCTGGTCGCATTGGGTCACCAGCAAATCGCGCTGTTA
GCGGGCCCATTAAGTTCTGTCTCGGCGCGTCTGCGTCTGGCTGGCTGGCATAAATATCTCACTCGCAATC
AAATTCAGCCGATAGCGGAACGGGAAGGCGACTGGAGTGCCATGTCCGGTTTTCAACAAACCATGCAAAT
GCTGAATGAGGGCATCGTTCCCACTGCGATGCTGGTTGCCAACGATCAGATGGCGCTGGGCGCAATGCGC
GCCATTACCGAGTCCGGGCTGCGCGTTGGTGCGGATATCTCGGTAGTGGGATACGACGATACCGAAGACA
GCTCATGTTATATCCCGCCGTTAACCACCATCAAACAGGATTTTCGCCTGCTGGGGCAAACCAGCGTGGA
CCGCTTGCTGCAACTCTCTCAGGGCCAGGCGGTGAAGGGCAATCAGCTGTTGCCCGTCTCACTGGTGAAA
AGAAAAACCACCCTGGCGCCCAATACGCAAACCGCCTCTCCCCGCGCGTTGGCCGATTCATTAATGCAGC
TGGCACGACAGGTTTCCCGACTGGAAAGCGGGCAGTGAGCGCAACGCAATTAATGTAAGTTAGCTCACTC
ATTAGGCACAATTCTCATGTTTGACAGCTTATCATCGACTGCACGGTGCACCAATGCTTCTGGCGTCAGG
CAGCCATCGGAAGCTGTGGTATGGCTGTGCAGGTCGTAAATCACTGCATAATTCGTGTCGCTCAAGGCGC
ACTCCCGTTCTGGATAATGTTTTTTGCGCCGACATCATAACGGTTCTGGCAAATATTCTGAAATGAGCTG
TTGACAATTAATCATCGGCTCGTATAATGTGTGGAATTGTGAGCGGATAACAATTTCACACAGGAAACAG
CCAGTCCGTTTAGGTGTTTTCACGAGCACTTCACCAACAAGGACCATAGATTATGAAAATCGAAGAACAC
CATCACCATCACCATTCCAGCGGTAAGCTT
Features (pLannotate 1.2.2; 21 found; start..end, strand, type, name):
      1..654     +  CDS            GST26_SCHJA: Experimental evidence at protein level: Swiss-Prot protein existence level 1. GST isoenzymes appear to play a central role in the parasite detoxification system. Other functions are also suspected including a role in increasing the solubility of haematin in the parasite gut. From Schistosoma japonicum (Blood fluke).
    766..894     +  CDS            Drp2 (fragment): DRP2_MOUSE - Experimental evidence at protein level: Swiss-Prot protein existence level 1. Required for normal myelination and for normal organization of the cytoplasm and the formation of Cajal bands in myelinating Schwann cells (PubMed:22764250). Required for normal PRX location at appositions between the abaxonal surface of the myelin sheath and the Schwann cell plasma membrane (PubMed:22764250). Possibly involved in membrane-cytoskeleton interactions of the central nervous system. From Mus musculus (Mouse).
    913..960     +  terminator     fd terminator (sequence withheld): central terminator from bacteriophage fd (Otsuka and Kunisawa, 1982)
    965..1177    +  CDS            M13 gene III (fragment) (sequence partly withheld): pIII; III; minor coat protein
   1192..1662    +  CDS            M13 gene III (fragment) (sequence partly withheld): pIII; III; minor coat protein
   1684..1754    +  CDS            TcR (fragment): tetracycline efflux protein; tet; confers resistance to tetracycline
   1996..2376    -  CDS            YPB1_ECOLX: Protein predicted: Swiss-Prot protein existence level 4. From Escherichia coli.
   2393..2544    +  CDS            rop (fragment): Rop protein, which maintains plasmids at low copy number; rop
   2580..3008    -  rep_origin     f1 ori (sequence partly withheld): f1 bacteriophage origin of replication; arrow indicates direction of (+) strand synthesis
   3017..3056    +  CDS            rop (fragment): Rop protein, which maintains plasmids at low copy number; rop
   3158..3298    +  misc_feature   bom: basis of mobility region from pBR322
   3484..4071    -  rep_origin     ori: high-copy-number ColE1/pMB1/pBR322/pUC origin of replication
   4242..5102    -  CDS            AmpR: β-lactamase; bla; confers resistance to ampicillin, carbenicillin, and related antibiotics
   5103..5207    -  promoter       AmpR promoter: bla
   5316..5393    +  promoter       lacIq promoter: lacI (mutant); In the lacIq allele, a single base change in the promoter boosts expression of the lacI gene about 10-fold.
   5394..6476    +  CDS            lacI: lac repressor; lacI; The lac repressor binds to the lac operator to inhibit transcription in E. coli. This inhibition can be relieved by adding lactose or isopropyl-β-D-thiogalactopyranoside (IPTG).
   6489..6510    +  protein_bind   CAP binding site: CAP binding activates transcription in the presence of cAMP. E. coli catabolite activator protein
   6529..6546    +  promoter       tet promoter (fragment): E. coli promoter for tetracycline efflux protein gene
   6719..6747    +  promoter       tac promoter: strong E. coli promoter; hybrid between the trp and lac UV5 promoters
   6755..6771    +  protein_bind   lac operator: The lac repressor binds to the lac operator to inhibit transcription in E. coli. This inhibition can be relieved by adding lactose or isopropyl-β-D-thiogalactopyranoside (IPTG). lac repressor encoded by lacI
   6856..6873    +  CDS            6xHis: 6xHis affinity tag
