[The description below was written by a language model from this plasmid's Addgene catalogue record and pLannotate feature annotations shown in this document.]
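Description:
pHH0103 DRP2 WW domain is a 6,888 bp bacterial expression plasmid built on the pHH0103 backbone for producing the WW domain of human dystrophin-related protein 2 (DRP2) as a GST fusion in E. coli. It replicates from a ColE1/pMB1-type origin and is selected with ampicillin through the β-lactamase gene. The backbone also carries an f1 phage origin, a pBR322 bom region, and fragments of rop and the tetracycline resistance gene. Fragments of M13 gene III and an fd terminator lie downstream of the insert. These suggest the vector descends from a phagemid display plasmid, although the record does not say so, and the gene III fragments are not described as part of the expressed product.

Expression is driven by the tac promoter, which is followed by a lac operator. The plasmid encodes its own lac repressor from the lacIq promoter, so transcription should be repressed until it is induced with IPTG. A 6xHis tag is annotated just upstream of the Schistosoma japonicum GST coding sequence, pointing to a His-GST N-terminal fusion, although the catalogue lists only GST. The 183 bp insert was cloned between SfiI and NotI sites and is codon optimized for bacteria. According to the depositor comments, it is preceded by a linker that contains what appears to be a TEV protease recognition motif, which would allow the tags to be removed. The annotation software matched the insert to mouse Drp2, presumably reflecting conservation between orthologues, since the catalogue gives the species as human. The plasmid is suited to purifying the isolated WW domain by affinity chromatography, for example for binding or ligand-specificity studies.
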