Addgene plasmid #104270: pHH0103 DRP2 WW domain
Purpose: Bacterial expression of WW domain from DRP2
Depositing lab: Sachdev Sidhu & Marius Sudol. Depositing organization: University of Toronto.
Backbone
  Vector backbone: pHH0103
  Vector type: Bacterial Expression
Growth in bacteria
  Bacterial resistance: Ampicillin, 100 μg/mL
  Growth temperature: 37°C
  Growth strain: DH5alpha
  Copy number: Unknown
Gene/Insert
  Gene/Insert name: DRP2 WW domain
  Species: H. sapiens (human)
  Insert size (bp): 183
  Mutation: codon optimized for expression in bacteria
  Entrez Gene: DRP2 (a.k.a. DRP-2)
  Promoter: tac
  Tag / fusion protein: GST (N terminal on backbone)
  Cloning method: Restriction Enzyme; 5′ cloning site SfiI (unknown if destroyed); 3′ cloning site NotI (unknown if destroyed)
  Sequencing primers: 5′ pGEX-5'
Terms and licenses: Academic/Nonprofit Terms; Industry Terms: Not Available to Industry
Depositor comments: Amino acid sequence: Linker - ENLYFQGRRASV(gagctc) and WW domain - LSSSVQVPWERAISPNKVPYYINHQAQTTCWDHPKMTEL
How to cite: pHH0103 DRP2 WW domain was a gift from Sachdev Sidhu & Marius Sudol (Addgene plasmid # 104270 ; http://n2t.net/addgene:104270 ; RRID:Addgene_104270)
