>Addgene plasmid #104270 | pHH0103 DRP2 WW domain | depositor partial sequence | sequence record 197422 | WW domain with linker
GGCCCAGCCGGCCGAAAATCTGTACTTCCAAGGTCGTCGTGCCTCTGTGGAGCTCCTGTCTTCAAGCGTG
CAGGTCCCGTGGGAACGTGCTATCAGCCCGAATAAAGTCCCGTATTACATCAATCATCAAGCGCAAACCA
CCTGCTGGGATCATCCGAAAATGACCGAACTGTAGGCGGCCGC
